>Addgene plasmid #53803 | HLCS_pCSdest | addgene partial sequence | sequence record 153762 | CMV-F 5'-CGCAAATGGGCGGTAGGCGTG-3'
ACCGCCATTCTGCCTGGGGACGTCGGAGCAAGCTTGATTTAGGTGACACTATAGAATACAAGCTACTTGT
TCTTTTTGCAGGATCCCATCGATTCGAATTCAAGGATCACAAGTTTGTACAAAAAAGCAGGCACCATGGA
AGATAGACTCCACATGGATAATGGACTGGTACCCCAAAAGATTGTGTCGGTGCACTTGCAGGACTCCACT
CTGAAGGAAGTTAAGGATCAGGTCTCAAACAAGCAAGCCCAGATCCTAGAGCCGAAGCCTGAACCTTCTC
TTGAGATTAAGCCTGAGCAGGACGGTATGGAGCATGTTGGCAGAGATGACCCAAAGGCTCTTGGTGAAGA
ACCCAAACAAAGGAGAGGCAGTGCCTCTGGGAGTGAGCCTGCTGGGGACAGTGACAGGGGAGGGGGCCCC
GTTGAGCATTATCACCTCCATCTGTCTAGTTGCCACGAGTGTCTGGAACTTGAGAACAGCACCATTGAGT
CAGTCAAGTTTGCGTCTGCCGAGAACATTCCAGACCTTCCCTACGATTATAGCAGCAGTTTGGAGAGTGT
TGCTGATGAGACCTCCCCCGAAAGAGAAGGGAGGAGAGTCAACCTCACGGGAAAGGCACCCAACATCCTC
CTCTATGTGGGCTCCGACTCCCAGGAAGCCCTCGGCCGGTTCCACGAGGTCCGGTCTGTGCTGGCCGACT
GTGTGGACATTGACAGTTATATTCTCTACCACCTGCTGGAGGACAGTGCTCTCAGAGACCCGTGGACGGA
CAACTGTCTGCTGTTGGTCATTGCTACCAGG
