>Addgene plasmid #53803 | HLCS_pCSdest | addgene partial sequence | sequence record 153763 | EBV-Rev 5'-GTGGTTTGTCCAAACTCATC-3'
TTACCGCCGTTTGNGGAGGATGAGGTTTCTCAGCATGTCGAAGGAGTTGCCGTCCGGGTGCACAGTCACA
ACCTCGCCGCCCTCCTGGTGAACCTGGAGGAAGCCAGAATCGTCCAGGCCAACGATGGACACCTTTGGTC
CCTCTGCGCTGCCCAGATGGACTTGCTGACCACTGTGGACCCAGTATCGGTAATAAAGGGGAAGGACGCT
GTTGGGCCCTTTGTCCTGAAACTCTTTGATCAGTTTCTCCAGCACAGTCACGACTCTGGCGATGAGATAA
TCGGCTCTTAAGGGCTTCAGTTCTGCCTTGTGTTGTTTATTGTATTCTGTGATGAGGTCGTTGATGCAGA
TGGTAGGGTTACTGTTAGTCACATTAAATCCACAGCCAATAAGTATATAAAATGTTTCTCCCATGAGTGT
TGAGTTAACCAGAACTCCGCCGATCTTCATGAGGTCACTGTAATAAATATCGTTGGGCCACTTCACTCGT
AAGTTGATATCCTGATACTCGGGAATGGACCTCACTGCTTCCACGACAGCCACGGACATCAGATGCTGGA
CAAACGGGATCCTCTGTCCCA
