[The description below was written by a language model from this plasmid's Addgene catalogue record.]
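Description:
HLCS_pCSdest is an expression plasmid carrying the human HLCS gene (holocarboxylase synthetase, also known as HCS) in the pCSDest backbone, a Gateway destination vector derived from the pCS2-type family. The record lists the backbone as about 4.1 kb without insert and the HLCS insert as about 2.2 kb. The insert was introduced by Gateway recombination, so the coding sequence is expected to be flanked by the att sites left by that reaction. The plasmid is propagated in E. coli as a high-copy construct under ampicillin selection. No feature table accompanies the record, so the origin of replication, the polyadenylation signal and any other backbone elements are not individually documented here. No epitope tags or reporter fusions are listed.

Two promoters sit upstream of the insert, CMV and SP6, giving the construct two modes of use. The CMV promoter drives constitutive expression after transfection into mammalian or other vertebrate cells, consistent with the catalogue classification as a mammalian expression vector. The SP6 phage promoter allows in vitro transcription of HLCS mRNA from the same template, which is the usual route for producing synthetic message for microinjection into embryos. The associated publication surveyed the effects of expressing human chromosome 21 genes on early zebrafish development, and HLCS appears to be one clone in that collection. The plasmid is therefore suited to overexpression studies of this gene in zebrafish embryos or cultured cells. A depositor comment gives a cDNA accession, presumably identifying the source clone for the insert.
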