Addgene plasmid #53803: HLCS_pCSdest
Depositing lab: Roger Reeves. Depositing organization: Johns Hopkins University and School of Medicine. Publication: Survey of Human Chromosome 21 Gene Expression Effects on Early Development in Danio rerio. Edie S, Zaghloul NA, Leitch CC, Klinedinst DK, Lebron J, Thole JF, McCallion AS, Katsanis N, Reeves RH. G3 (Bethesda). 2018 Jul 2;8(7):2215-2223. doi: 10.1534/g3.118.200144. PubMed 29760202.
Backbone
  Vector backbone: pCSDest
  Backbone manufacturer: Lawson Lab (Addgene Plasmid 22423)
  Backbone size w/o insert (bp): 4095
  Vector type: Mammalian Expression
Growth in bacteria
  Bacterial resistance: Ampicillin, 100 μg/mL
  Growth temperature: 37°C
  Growth strain: Top10
  Copy number: High Copy
Gene/Insert
  Gene/Insert name: HLCS
  Species: H. sapiens (human)
  Insert size (bp): 2181
  Entrez Gene: HLCS (a.k.a. HCS)
  Promoter: SP6 and CMV
  Cloning method: Gateway Cloning
  Sequencing primers: 5′ CMV-F; 3′ EBV-Rev
Terms and licenses: Academic/Nonprofit Terms; Industry Terms
Depositor comments: BC060787
How to cite: HLCS_pCSdest was a gift from Roger Reeves (Addgene plasmid # 53803 ; http://n2t.net/addgene:53803 ; RRID:Addgene_53803)
